>Addgene plasmid #191902 | pET28 mid.8 | addgene full sequence | sequence record 406991 | Addgene NGS Result
TAATACGACTCACTATAGGGGAATTGTGAGCGGATAACAATTCCCCTCTAGAAATAATTTTGTTTAACTT
TAAGAAGGAGATATACCATGGGCAGCAGCCATCATCATCATCATCACGTTAGCAAGGGCGAGGAGCTGTT
CACCGGCGTTGTTCCGATTCTGGTTGAATTAGATGGTGATGTTAATGGGCATAAATTCTCAGTACGGGGT
GAGGGGGAAGGAGACGCAACCTACGGAAAGCTGACACTGAAGTTCATATGTACAACGGGCAAACTGCCAG
TTCCTTGGCCGACCCTGGCAACAACCCTCACGTATGGTGTACAGTGCTTTACACGGTACCCTGACCATAT
GAAACAACATGATTTTTTTAAGAGTGCTATGCCGGAAGGATATGTTCAAGAGCGTACCATTTTTTTTAAA
GACGACGGGTGCTACAAAACCCGTGCAGAAGTTAAATTTGAAGGTGACACTTTAGTAAACCGGATAGAGC
TGCACGGGATTGACTTTAAAGAGGATGGTAACATATTAGGCCATAAATTAGAATATAATATGAATTCTCA
TAATGTTTATATTATGCCTGATAAGCAGAATAATGGAATTAAAGTAAACTTTAAAACCCGCCACAATATC
GAGGATGGGAGCGTGCAATTAGCCGACCATTATCAGCAAAATACTCCGATTGGTGACGGGCCAGTTCTGT
TACCGGATTATCATTACTTACATACGTGGAGCGAGTTATCTAAGGATCCGAATGAAAAGCGTGACCACAT
GGTTGTGTTAGAGTTTGTTGAAGCAGCTGGAATTACTCTCGGCATGGACGAGCTGTATAAGTAATGAGAT
CCGGCTGCTAACAAAGCCCGAAAGGAAGCTGAGTTGGCTGCTGCCACCGCTGAGCAATAACTAGCATAAC
CCCTTGGGGCCTCTAAACGGGTCTTGAGGGGTTTTTTGCTGAAAGGAGGAACTATATCCGGATTGGCGAA
TGGG
[124 nt withheld, positions 985-1108]
C
[91 nt withheld, positions 1110-1200]
A
[49 nt withheld, positions 1202-1250]
CCTTTGACGTTGGAGTCCACGTTCTTT
[37 nt withheld, positions 1278-1314]
ACCCTATCTCGGTCTATTCTTTTGATTTATAAGGGATTTTGCCGATTTCGGCCTATTGGTTAAAAAATGA
GCTGATTTAACAAAAATTTAACGCGAATTTTAACAAAATATTAACGCTTACAATTTAGGTGGCACTTTTC
GGGGAAATGTGCGCGGAACCCCTATTTGTTTATTTTTCTAAATACATTCAAATATGTATCCGCTCATGAA
TTAATTCTTAGAAAAACTCATCGAGCATCAAATGAAACTGCAATTTATTCATATCAGGATTATCAATACC
ATATTTTTGAAAAAGCCGTTTCTGTAATGAAGGAGAAAACTCACCGAGGCAGTTCCATAGGATGGCAAGA
TCCTGGTATCGGTCTGCGATTCCGACTCGTCCAACATCAATACAACCTATTAATTTCCCCTCGTCAAAAA
TAAGGTTATCAAGTGAGAAATCACCATGAGTGACGACTGAATCCGGTGAGAATGGCAAAAGTTTATGCAT
TTCTTTCCAGACTTGTTCAACAGGCCAGCCATTACGCTCGTCATCAAAATCACTCGCATCAACCAAACCG
TTATTCATTCGTGATTGCGCCTGAGCGAGACGAAATACGCGATCGCTGTTAAAAGGACAATTACAAACAG
GAATCGAATGCAACCGGCGCAGGAACACTGCCAGCGCATCAACAATATTTTCACCTGAATCAGGATATTC
TTCTAATACCTGGAATGCTGTTTTCCCGGGGATCGCAGTGGTGAGTAACCATGCATCATCAGGAGTACGG
ATAAAATGCTTGATGGTCGGAAGAGGCATAAATTCCGTCAGCCAGTTTAGTCTGACCATCTCATCTGTAA
CATCATTGGCAACGCTACCTTTGCCATGTTTCAGAAACAACTCTGGCGCATCGGGCTTCCCATACAATCG
ATAGATTGTCGCACCTGATTGCCCGACATTATCGCGAGCCCATTTATACCCATATAAATCAGCATCCATG
TTGGAATTTAATCGCGGCCTAGAGCAAGACGTTTCCCGTTGAATATGGCTCATAACACCCCTTGTATTAC
TGTTTATGTAAGCAGACAGTTTTATTGTTCATGACCAAAATCCCTTAACGTGAGTTTTCGTTCCACTGAG
CGTCAGACCCCGTAGAAAAGATCAAAGGATCTTCTTGAGATCCTTTTTTTCTGCGCGTAATCTGCTGCTT
GCAAACAAAAAAACCACCGCTACCAGCGGTGGTTTGTTTGCCGGATCAAGAGCTACCAACTCTTTTTCCG
AAGGTAACTGGCTTCAGCAGAGCGCAGATACCAAATACTGTCCTTCTAGTGTAGCCGTAGTTAGGCCACC
ACTTCAAGAACTCTGTAGCACCGCCTACATACCTCGCTCTGCTAATCCTGTTACCAGTGGCTGCTGCCAG
TGGCGATAAGTCGTGTCTTACCGGGTTGGACTCAAGACGATAGTTACCGGATAAGGCGCAGCGGTCGGGC
TGAACGGGGGGTTCGTGCACACAGCCCAGCTTGGAGCGAACGACCTACACCGAACTGAGATACCTACAGC
GTGAGCTATGAGAAAGCGCCACGCTTCCCGAAGGGAGAAAGGCGGACAGGTATCCGGTAAGCGGCAGGGT
CGGAACAGGAGAGCGCACGAGGGAGCTTCCAGGGGGAAACGCCTGGTATCTTTATAGTCCTGTCGGGTTT
CGCCACCTCTGACTTGAGCGTCGATTTTTGTGATGCTCGTCAGGGGGGCGGAGCCTATGGAAAAACGCCA
GCAACGCGGCCTTTTTACGGTTCCTGGCCTTTTGCTGGCCTTTTGCTCACATGTTCTTTCCTGCGTTATC
CCCTGATTCTGTGGATAACCGTATTACCGCCTTTGAGTGAGCTGATACCGCTCGCCGCAGCCGAACGACC
GAGCGCAGCGAGTCAGTGAGCGAGGAAGCGGAAGAGCGCCTGATGCGGTATTTTCTCCTTACGCATCTGT
GCGGTATTTCACACCGCAATGGTGCACTCTCAGTACAATCTGCTCTGATGCCGCATAGTTAAGCCAGTAT
ACACTCCGCTATCGCTACGTGACTGGGTCATGGCTGCGCCCCGACACCCGCCAACACCCGCTGACGCGCC
CTGACGGGCTTGTCTGCTCCCGGCATCCGCTTACAGACAAGCTGTGACCGTCTCCGGGAGCTGCATGTGT
CAGAGGTTTTCACCGTCATCACCGAAACGCGCGAGGCAGCTGCGGTAAAGCTCATCAGCGTGGTCGTGAA
GCGATTCACAGATGTCTGCCTGTTCATCCGCGTCCAGCTCGTTGAGTTTCTCCAGAAGCGTTAATGTCTG
GCTTCTGATAAAGCGGGCCATGTTAAGGGCGGTTTTTTCCTGTTTGGTCACTGATGCCTCCGTGTAAGGG
GGATTTCTGTTCATGGGGGTAATGATACCGATGAAACGAGAGAGGATGCTCACGATACGGGTTACTGATG
ATGAACATGCCCGGTTACTGGAACGTTGTGAGGGTAAACAACTGGCGGTATGGATGCGGCGGGACCAGAG
AAAAATCACTCAGGGTCAATGCCAGCGCTTCGTTAATACAGATGTAGGTGTTCCACAGGGTAGCCAGCAG
CATCCTGCGATGCAGATCCGGAACATAATGGTGCAGGGCGCTGACTTCCGCGTTTCCAGACTTTACGAAA
CACGGAAACCGAAGACCATTCATGTTGTTGCTCAGGTCGCAGACGTTTTGCAGCAGCAGTCGCTTCACGT
TCGCTCGCGTATCGGTGATTCATTCTGCTAACCAGTAAGGCAACCCCGCCAGCCTAGCCGGGTCCTCAAC
GACAGGAGCACGATCATGCGCACCCGTGGGGCCGCCATGCCGGCGATAATGGCCTGCTTCTCGCCGAAAC
GTTTGGTGGCGGGACCAGTGACGAAGGCTTGAGCGAGGGCGTGCAAGATTCCGAATACCGCAAGCGACAG
GCCGATCATCGTCGCGCTCCAGCGAAAGCGGTCCTCGCCGAAAATGACCCAGAGCGCTGCCGGCACCTGT
CCTACGAGTTGCATGATAAAGAAGACAGTCATAAGTGCGGCGACGATAGTCATGCCCCGCGCCCACCGGA
AGGAGCTGACTGGGTTGAAGGCTCTCAAGGGCATCGGTCGAGATCCCGGTGCCTAATGAGTGAGCTAACT
TACATTAATTGCGTTGCGCTCACTGCCCGCTTTCCAGTCGGGAAACCTGTCGTGCCAGCTGCATTAATGA
ATCGGCCAACGCGCGGGGAGAGGCGGTTTGCGTATTGGGCGCCAGGGTGGTTTTTCTTTTCACCAGTGAG
ACGGGCAACAGCTGATTGCCCTTCACCGCCTGGCCCTGAGAGAGTTGCAGCAAGCGGTCCACGCTGGTTT
GCCCCAGCAGGCGAAAATCCTGTTTGATGGTGGTTAACGGCGGGATATAACATGAGCTGTCTTCGGTATC
GTCGTATCCCACTACCGAGATATCCGCACCAACGCGCAGCCCGGACTCGGTAATGGCGCGCATTGCGCCC
AGCGCCATCTGATCGTTGGCAACCAGCATCGCAGTGGGAACGATGCCCTCATTCAGCATTTGCATGGTTT
GTTGAAAACCGGACATGGCACTCCAGTCGCCTTCCCGTTCCGCTATCGGCTGAATTTGATTGCGAGTGAG
ATATTTATGCCAGCCAGCCAGACGCAGACGCGCCGAGACAGAACTTAATGGGCCCGCTAACAGCGCGATT
TGCTGGTGACCCAATGCGACCAGATGCTCCACGCCCAGTCGCGTACCGTCTTCATGGGAGAAAATAATAC
TGTTGATGGGTGTCTGGTCAGAGACATCAAGAAATAACGCCGGAACATTAGTGCAGGCAGCTTCCACAGC
AATGGCATCCTGGTCATCCAGCGGATAGTTAATGATCAGCCCACTGACGCGTTGCGCGAGAAGATTGTGC
ACCGCCGCTTTACAGGCTTCGACGCCGCTTCGTTCTACCATCGACACCACCACGCTGGCACCCAGTTGAT
CGGCGCGAGATTTAATCGCCGCGACAATTTGCGACGGCGCGTGCAGGGCCAGACTGGAGGTGGCAACGCC
AATCAGCAACGACTGTTTGCCCGCCAGTTGTTGTGCCACGCGGTTGGGAATGTAATTCAGCTCCGCCATC
GCCGCTTCCACTTTTTCCCGCGTTTTCGCAGAAACGTGGCTGGCCTGGTTCACCACGCGGGAAACGGTCT
GATAAGAGACACCGGCATACTCTGCGACATCGTATAACGTTACTGGTTTCACATTCACCACCCTGAATTG
ACTCTCTTCCGGGCGCTATCATGCCATACCGCGAAAGGTTTTGCGCCATTCGATGGTGTCCGGGATCTCG
ACGCTCTCCCTTATGCGACTCCTGCATTAGGAAGCAGCCCAGTAGTAGGTTGAGGCCGTTGAGCACCGCC
GCCGCAAGGAATGGTGCATGCAAGGAGATGGCGCCCAACAGTCCCCCGGCCACGGGGCCTGCCACCATAC
CCACGCCGAAACAAGCGCTCATGAGCCCGAAGTGGCGAGCCCGATCTTCCCCATCGGTGATGTCGGCGAT
ATAGGCGCCAGCAACCGCACCTGTGGCGCCGGTGATGCCGGCCACGATGCGTCCGGCGTAGAGGATCGAG
ATCTCGATCCCGCGAAAT
Features (pLannotate 1.2.2; 19 found; start..end, strand, type, name):
      1..19      +  promoter       T7 promoter: promoter for bacteriophage T7 RNA polymerase
     20..44      +  protein_bind   lac operator: The lac repressor binds to the lac operator to inhibit transcription in E. coli. This inhibition can be relieved by adding lactose or isopropyl-β-D-thiogalactopyranoside (IPTG). lac repressor encoded by lacI
     59..81      +  RBS            RBS: efficient ribosome binding site from bacteriophage T7 gene 10 (Olins and Rangwala, 1989)
    100..116     +  CDS            capTEV™ (fragment): composite tag for in vivo biotinylation, TEV protease cleavage, and 6xHis tagging
    118..831     +  CDS            mEGFP: mEGFP is a basic (constitutively fluorescent) green fluorescent protein published in 2002, derived from Aequorea victoria. It has moderate acid sensitivity.
    844..893     +  CDS            SET1 (fragment): solubility-enhancement tag derived from T7 phage gene 10B
    901..948     +  terminator     T7 terminator: transcription terminator for bacteriophage T7 RNA polymerase
    985..1413    +  rep_origin     f1 ori (sequence partly withheld): f1 bacteriophage origin of replication; arrow indicates direction of (+) strand synthesis
   1466..1523    +  promoter       AmpR promoter (fragment): bla
   1532..2347    -  CDS            KanR: aminoglycoside phosphotransferase; aph(3')-Ia; confers resistance to kanamycin in bacteria or G418 (Geneticin®) in eukaryotes
   2469..3057    +  rep_origin     ori: high-copy-number ColE1/pMB1/pBR322/pUC origin of replication
   3243..3382    -  misc_feature   bom: basis of mobility region from pBR322
   3484..3675    -  CDS            rop: Rop protein, which maintains plasmids at low copy number; rop
   3692..4072    +  CDS            YPB1_ECOLX: Protein predicted: Swiss-Prot protein existence level 4. From Escherichia coli.
   4144..4435    -  CDS            TcR (fragment): tetracycline efflux protein; tet; confers resistance to tetracycline
   4450..4471    -  protein_bind   CAP binding site: CAP binding activates transcription in the presence of cAMP. E. coli catabolite activator protein
   4484..5566    -  CDS            lacI: lac repressor; lacI; The lac repressor binds to the lac operator to inhibit transcription in E. coli. This inhibition can be relieved by adding lactose or isopropyl-β-D-thiogalactopyranoside (IPTG).
   5567..5644    -  promoter       lacI promoter: lacI
   5652..5931    -  CDS            TcR (fragment): tetracycline efflux protein; tet; confers resistance to tetracycline
