[The description below was written by a language model from this plasmid's Addgene catalogue record and pLannotate feature annotations shown in this document.]
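Description:
pET28 mid.8 is a bacterial expression plasmid built on the pET28 backbone that encodes mid.8, a computationally designed variant of Aequorea victoria GFP. It is selected with kanamycin through an aminoglycoside phosphotransferase (KanR) gene and replicates from a ColE1/pMB1-type origin. The catalogue lists it as high copy, although the sequence also carries the rop gene and the bom region inherited from pBR322, which are usually associated with lower copy number. An f1 origin is present as well, and short tetracycline-resistance fragments appear to be nonfunctional backbone remnants.

The 747 bp insert sits in a standard inducible T7 cassette: a T7 promoter followed by a lac operator, the phage T7 gene 10 ribosome binding site, the coding region and a T7 terminator. The plasmid-borne lacI gene supplies repressor, so expression depends on a host providing T7 RNA polymerase and is relieved by IPTG. An N-terminal His tag is fused to the protein, which would allow metal-affinity purification; the automated annotation picks this up as a fragment of a composite His-containing tag and identifies the fluorescent protein as mEGFP-like. A short downstream match to a phage gene 10B-derived solubility tag is only a fragment. The design carries the substitutions V61A, S72T, Y145M and L220V and was generated by the htFuncLib algorithm, as part of work on a designed active-site library of functional GFP variants. It was inserted via BsaI sites that were destroyed during cloning. The construct is suited to producing this variant in E. coli so that its properties can be characterised.
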