Addgene plasmid #191902: pET28 mid.8
Purpose: Encodes a GFP design, mid.8
Depositing lab: Sarel Fleishman. Depositing organization: Weizmann Institute of Science. Publication: Designed active-site library reveals thousands of functional GFP variants. Weinstein JY, Marti-Gomez C, Lipsh-Sokolik R, Hoch SY, Liebermann D, Nevo R, Weissman H, Petrovich-Kopitman E, Margulies D, Ivankov D, McCandlish DM, Fleishman SJ. Nat Commun. 2023 May 20;14(1):2890. doi: 10.1038/s41467-023-38099-z. PubMed 37210560.
Backbone
  Vector backbone: pET28
  Backbone size w/o insert (bp): 5209
  Vector type: Bacterial Expression
Growth in bacteria
  Bacterial resistance: Kanamycin, 50 μg/mL
  Growth temperature: 37°C
  Growth strain: DH5alpha
  Copy number: High Copy
Gene/Insert
  Gene/Insert name: mid.8
  Species: Aequorea victoria
  Insert size (bp): 747
  Mutation: V61A S72T Y145M L220V
  Promoter: T7
  Tag / fusion protein: His Tag (N terminal on insert)
  Cloning method: Restriction Enzyme; 5′ cloning site BsaI (destroyed during cloning); 3′ cloning site BsaI (destroyed during cloning)
  Sequencing primers: 5′ TAATACGACTCACTATAGGG; 3′ gctagttattgctcagcgg
Terms and licenses: Academic/Nonprofit Terms; Industry Terms: Not Available to Industry
Depositor comments: Design created by the htFuncLib algorithm
How to cite: pET28 mid.8 was a gift from Sarel Fleishman (Addgene plasmid # 191902 ; http://n2t.net/addgene:191902 ; RRID:Addgene_191902)
